Addgene plasmid #221073: pT/Caggs-NRAS G12V/D38A
Purpose: Expresses NRAS G12V/D38A in mammalian cells
Depositing lab: Hidenori Ichijo. Depositing organization: University of Tokyo, Graduate School of Pharmaceutical Sciences. Publication: Apoptosis signal-regulating kinase 1 promotes inflammation in senescence and aging. Odawara T, Yamauchi S, Ichijo H. Commun Biol. 2024 Jun 5;7(1):691. doi: 10.1038/s42003-024-06386-0. PubMed 38839869.
Backbone
  Vector backbone: pT/Caggs
  Vector type: Mammalian Expression
Growth in bacteria
  Bacterial resistance: Ampicillin, 100 μg/mL
  Growth temperature: 37°C
  Growth strain: DH5alpha
  Copy number: Unknown
Gene/Insert
  Gene/Insert name: NRAS
  Species: H. sapiens (human)
  Mutation: G12V/D38A
  Entrez Gene: NRAS (a.k.a. ALPS4, CMNS, KRAS, N-ras, NCMS, NRAS1, NS6)
Resource information
  A portion of this plasmid was derived from a plasmid made by: Ohlfest Lab (Addgene Plasmid #20205)
Terms and licenses: Academic/Nonprofit Terms; Industry Terms: Not Available to Industry
How to cite: pT/Caggs-NRAS G12V/D38A was a gift from Hidenori Ichijo (Addgene plasmid # 221073 ; http://n2t.net/addgene:221073 ; RRID:Addgene_221073)
