[The description below was written by a language model from this plasmid's Addgene catalogue record and pLannotate feature annotations shown in this document.]
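Description:
pT/Caggs-NRAS G12V/D38A is a mammalian expression plasmid of about 6.3 kb, built on the pT/Caggs backbone, that expresses a double-mutant form of human NRAS. It is maintained in E. coli through a high-copy ColE1/pUC-type origin and selected with ampicillin via the β-lactamase gene. The bacterial portion looks pBluescript-derived, with an f1 phage origin, lacZα and lac promoter/operator remnants, multiple cloning site fragments and T7 and T3 phage promoters.

Expression is driven by the composite CAG promoter, annotated here as the CMV immediate-early enhancer, the chicken β-actin promoter and a chimeric β-actin/β-globin intron. This arrangement gives strong, broadly active transcription in mammalian cells. A short hit to β-globin coding sequence at the end of the intron is most likely part of that cassette rather than a separate gene. The NRAS open reading frame follows and is terminated by the bovine growth hormone polyadenylation signal. No epitope tag or reporter is annotated.

The record lists the mutations as G12V/D38A. G12V is a well-known activating Ras substitution, and D38 lies in the effector-binding region, so such double mutants are commonly used as signalling-impaired controls for the oncogenic form, although the record does not state this role.

Short fragments matching Sleeping Beauty transposase sequence lie downstream of the poly(A) signal. Together with the "pT" backbone name and derivation from an earlier pT/Caggs plasmid, they suggest a Sleeping Beauty transposon vector, but no inverted repeats are explicitly annotated. The associated publication concerns inflammation in senescence and aging, consistent with use in oncogenic Ras-related studies.
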