Features (pLannotate 1.2.2; 23 found; start..end, strand, type, name):
      1..380     +  enhancer       CMV enhancer: human cytomegalovirus immediate early enhancer
    382..658     +  promoter       chicken β-actin promoter: No description available
    659..1675    +  intron         chimeric intron: chimera between introns from chicken β-actin and rabbit β-globin
   1673..1729    +  CDS            HBB (fragment): HBB_LEPEU - Experimental evidence at protein level: Swiss-Prot protein existence level 1. Involved in oxygen transport from the lung to the various peripheral tissues. From Lepus europaeus (European hare).
   1748..1766    -  promoter       SP6 promoter: promoter for bacteriophage SP6 RNA polymerase
   1818..2384    +  CDS            NRAS: RASN_HUMAN - Also known as HRAS1. Experimental evidence at protein level: Swiss-Prot protein existence level 1. Ras proteins bind GDP/GTP and possess intrinsic GTPase activity. From Homo sapiens (Human).
   2401..2625    +  polyA_signal   bGH poly(A) signal: bovine growth hormone polyadenylation signal
   2629..2648    +  promoter       SV40 promoter (fragment): SV40 enhancer and early promoter
   2647..2681    +  CDS            SB100X (fragment): hyperactive variant of the Sleeping Beauty transposase (Mátés et al., 2009)
   2681..2789    +  CDS            SB100X (fragment): hyperactive variant of the Sleeping Beauty transposase (Mátés et al., 2009)
   3040..3066    +  misc_feature   MCS (fragment): pBluescript multiple cloning site
   3079..3097    -  promoter       T3 promoter: promoter for bacteriophage T3 RNA polymerase
   3142..3158    -  protein_bind   lac operator: The lac repressor binds to the lac operator to inhibit transcription in E. coli. This inhibition can be relieved by adding lactose or isopropyl-β-D-thiogalactopyranoside (IPTG). lac repressor encoded by lacI
   3166..3196    -  promoter       lac promoter: promoter for the E. coli lac operon
   3211..3232    -  protein_bind   CAP binding site: CAP binding activates transcription in the presence of cAMP. E. coli catabolite activator protein
   3245..3337    -  CDS            lacI (fragment): lac repressor; lacI; The lac repressor binds to the lac operator to inhibit transcription in E. coli. This inhibition can be relieved by adding lactose or isopropyl-β-D-thiogalactopyranoside (IPTG).
   3520..4108    -  rep_origin     ori: high-copy-number ColE1/pMB1/pBR322/pUC origin of replication
   4279..5139    -  CDS            AmpR: β-lactamase; bla; confers resistance to ampicillin, carbenicillin, and related antibiotics
   5140..5244    -  promoter       AmpR promoter: bla
   5271..5726    +  rep_origin     f1 ori (sequence partly withheld): f1 bacteriophage origin of replication; arrow indicates direction of (+) strand synthesis
   5730..5885    -  CDS            lacZα (fragment): LacZα fragment of β-galactosidase; lacZ fragment
   5893..5911    +  promoter       T7 promoter: promoter for bacteriophage T7 RNA polymerase
   6271..2       +  misc_feature   MCS (fragment) (across the origin): pBluescript multiple cloning site
>Addgene plasmid #221073 | pT/Caggs-NRAS G12V/D38A | addgene full sequence | sequence record 440839 | Addgene NGS Result
GACATTGATTATTGACTAGTTATTAATAGTAATCAATTACGGGGTCATTAGTTCATAGCCCATATATGGA
GTTCCGCGTTACATAACTTACGGTAAATGGCCCGCCTGGCTGACCGCCCAACGACCCCCGCCCATTGACG
TCAATAATGACGTATGTTCCCATAGTAACGCCAATAGGGACTTTCCATTGACGTCAATGGGTGGAGTATT
TACGGTAAACTGCCCACTTGGCAGTACATCAAGTGTATCATATGCCAAGTACGCCCCCTATTGACGTCAA
TGACGGTAAATGGCCCGCCTGGCATTATGCCCAGTACATGACCTTATGGGACTTTCCTACTTGGCAGTAC
ATCTACGTATTAGTCATCGCTATTACCATGGTCGAGGTGAGCCCCACGTTCTGCTTCACTCTCCCCATCT
CCCCCCCCTCCCCACCCCCAATTTTGTATTTATTTATTTTTTAATTATTTTGTGCAGCGATGGGGGCGGG
GGGGGGGGGGGGCGCGCGCCAGGCGGGGCGGGGCGGGGCGAGGGGCGGGGCGGGGCGAGGCGGAGAGGTG
CGGCGGCAGCCAATCAGAGCGGCGCGCTCCGAAAGTTTCCTTTTATGGCGAGGCGGCGGCGGCGGCGGCC
CTATAAAAAGCGAAGCGCGCGGCGGGCGGGAGTCGCTGCGCGCTGCCTTCGCCCCGTGCCCCGCTCCGCC
GCCGCCTCGCGCCGCCCGCCCCGGCTCTGACTGACCGCGTTACTCCCACAGGTGAGCGGGCGGGACGGCC
CTTCTCCTCCGGGCTGTAATTAGCGCTTGGTTTAATGACGGCTTGTTTCTTTTCTGTGGCTGCGTGAAAG
CCTTGAGGGGCTCCGGGAGGGCCCTTTGTGCGGGGGGAGCGGCTCGGGGGGTGCGTGCGTGTGTGTGTGC
GTGGGGAGCGCCGCGTGCGGCTCCGCGCTGCCCGGCGGCTGTGAGCGCTGCGGGCGCGGCGCGGGGCTTT
GTGCGCTCCGCAGTGTGCGCGAGGGGAGCGCGGCCGGGGGCGGTGCCCCGCGGTGCGGGGGGGGCTGCGA
GGGGAACAAAGGCTGCGTGCGGGGTGTGTGCGTGGGGGGGTGAGCAGGGGGTGTGGGCGCGTCGGTCGGG
CTGCAACCCCCCCTGCACCCCCCTCCCCGAGTTGCTGAGCACGGCCCGGCTTCGGGTGCGGGGCTCCGTA
CGGGGCGTGGCGCGGGGCTCGCCGTGCCGGGCGGGGGGTGGCGGCAGGTGGGGGTGCCGGGCGGGGCGGG
GCCGCCTCGGGCCGGGGAGGGCTCGGGGGAGGGGCGCGGCGGCCCCCGGAGCGCCGGCGGCTGTCGAGGC
GCGGCGAGCCGCAGCCATTGCCTTTTATGGTAATCGTGCGAGAGGGCGCAGGGACTTCCTTTGTCCCAAA
TCTGTGCGGAGCCGAAATCTGGGAGGCGCCGCCGCACCCCCTCTAGCGGGCGCGGGGCGAAGCGGTGCGG
CGCCGGCAGGAAGGAAATGGGCGGGGAGGGCCTTCGTGCGTCGCCGCGCCGCCGTCCCCTTCTCCCTCTC
CAGCCTCGGGGCTGTCCGCGGGGGGACGGCTGCCTTCGGGGGGGACGGGGCAGGGCGGGGTTCGGCTTCT
GGCGTGTGACCGGCGGCTCTAGAGCCTCTGCTAACCATGTTCATGCCTTCTTCTTTTTCCTACAGCTCCT
GGGCAACGTGCTGGTTATTGTGCTGTCTCATCATTTTGGCAAAGAATTCCTCGAGGGGGGGCCCTATTCT
ATAGTGTCACCTAAATGCTAGAGCTCGCTGATCCACCATGGAGGAAGAGGAATATATGCCTATGGAAATG
ACTGAGTACAAACTGGTGGTGGTTGGAGCAGTTGGTGTTGGGAAAAGCGCACTGACAATCCAGCTAATCC
AGAACCACTTTGTAGATGAATATGATCCCACCATAGAGGCTTCTTACAGAAAACAAGTGGTTATAGATGG
TGAAACCTGTTTGTTGGACATACTGGATACAGCTGGACAAGAAGAGTACAGTGCCATGAGAGACCAATAC
ATGAGGACAGGCGAAGGCTTCCTCTGTGTATTTGCCATCAATAATAGCAAGTCATTTGCGGATATTAACC
TCTACAGGGAACAGATTAAGCGAGTAAAAGACTCGGATGATGTACCTATGGTGCTAGTGGGAAACAAGTG
TGATTTGCCAACAAGGACAGTTGATACAAAACAAGCCCACGAACTGGCCAAGAGTTACGGGATTCCATTC
ATTGAAACCTCAGCCAAGACCAGACAGGGTGTTGAAGATGCTTTTTACACACTGGTAAGAGAAATACGCC
AGTACCGAATGAAAAAACTCAACAGCAGTGATGATGGGACTCAGGGTTGTATGGGATTGCCATGTGTGGT
GATGTAAGGATCAGCCTCGACTGTGCCTTCTAGTTGCCAGCCATCTGTTGTTTGCCCCTCCCCCGTGCCT
TCCTTGACCCTGGAAGGTGCCACTCCCACTGTCCTTTCCTAATAAAATGAGGAAATTGCATCGCATTGTC
TGAGTAGGTGTCATTCTATTCTGGGGGGTGGGGTGGGGCAGGACAGCAAGGGGGAGGATTGGGAAGACAA
TAGCAGGCATGCTGGGGATGCGGTGGGCTCTATGGCTTCTGAGGCGGAAAGAACCAGCCATCACAAAGCT
CTGACCTCAATCCTATAGAAAGGAGGAATGAGCCAAAATTCACCCAACTTATTGTGGGAAGCTTGTGGAA
GGCTACTCGAAATGTTTGACCCAAGTTAAACAATTTAAAGGCAATGCTACCAAATACTAATTGAGTGTAT
GTAAACTTCTGACCCACTGGGAATGTGATGAAAGAAATAAAAGCTGAAATGAATCATTCTCTCTACTATT
ATTCTGATATTTCACATTCTTAAAATAAAGTGGTGATCCTAACTGACCTAAGACAGGGAATTTTTACTAG
GATTAAATGTCAGGAATTGTGAAAAAGTGAGTTTAAATGTATTTGGCTAAGGTGTATGTAAACTTCCGAC
TTCAACTGTATAGGGATCCTCTAGCTAGAGTCGACCTCGAGGGGGGGCCCGGTACCCAGCTTTTGTTCCC
TTTAGTGAGGGTTAATTGCGCGCTTGGCGTAATCATGGTCATAGCTGTTTCCTGTGTGAAATTGTTATCC
GCTCACAATTCCACACAACATACGAGCCGGAAGCATAAAGTGTAAAGCCTGGGGTGCCTAATGAGTGAGC
TAACTCACATTAATTGCGTTGCGCTCACTGCCCGCTTTCCAGTCGGGAAACCTGTCGTGCCAGCTGCATT
AATGAATCGGCCAACGCGCGGGGAGAGGCGGTTTGCGTATTGGGCGCTCTTCCGCTTCCTCGCTCACTGA
CTCGCTGCGCTCGGTCGTTCGGCTGCGGCGAGCGGTATCAGCTCACTCAAAGGCGGTAATACGGTTATCC
ACAGAATCAGGGGATAACGCAGGAAAGAACATGTGAGCAAAAGGCCAGCAAAAGGCCAGGAACCGTAAAA
AGGCCGCGTTGCTGGCGTTTTTCCATAGGCTCCGCCCCCCTGACGAGCATCACAAAAATCGACGCTCAAG
TCAGAGGTGGCGAAACCCGACAGGACTATAAAGATACCAGGCGTTTCCCCCTGGAAGCTCCCTCGTGCGC
TCTCCTGTTCCGACCCTGCCGCTTACCGGATACCTGTCCGCCTTTCTCCCTTCGGGAACCGTGGCGCTTT
CTCATAGCTCACGCTGTAGGTATCTCAGTTCGGTGTAGGTCGTTCGCTCCAAGCTGGGCTGTGTGCACGA
ACCCCCCGTTCAGCCCGACCGCTGCGCCTTATCCGGTAACTATCGTCTTGAGTCCAACCCGGTAAGACAC
GACTTATCGCCACTGGCAGCAGCCACTGGTAACAGGATTAGCAGAGCGAGGTATGTAGGCGGTGCTACAG
AGTTCTTGAAGTGGTGGCCTAACTACGGCTACACTAGAAGAACAGTATTTGGTATCTGCGCTCTGCTGAA
GCCAGTTACCTTCGGAAAAAGAGTTGGTAGCTCTTGATCCGGCAAACAAACCACCGCTGGTAGCGGTGGT
TTTTTTGTTTGCAAGCAGCAGATTACGCGCAGAAAAAAAGGATCTCAAGAAGATCCTTTGATCTTTTCTA
CGGGGTCTGACGCTCAGTGGAACGAAAACTCACGTTAAGGGATTTTGGTCATGAGATTATCAAAAAGGAT
CTTCACCTAGATCCTTTTAAATTAAAAATGAAGTTTTAAATCAATCTAAAGTATATATGAGTAAACTTGG
TCTGACAGTTACCAATGCTTAATCAGTGAGGCACCTATCTCAGCGATCTGTCTATTTCGTTCATCCATAG
TTGCCTGACTCCCCGTCGTGTAGATAACTACGATACGGGAGGGCTTACCATCTGGCCCCAGTGCTGCAAT
GATACCGCGAGACCCACGCTCACCGGCTCCAGATTTATCAGCAATAAACCAGCCAGCCGGAAGGGCCGAG
CGCAGAAGTGGTCCTGCAACTTTATCCGCCTCCATCCAGTCTATTAATTGTTGCCGGGAAGCTAGAGTAA
GTAGTTCGCCAGTTAATAGTTTGCGCAACGTTGTTGCCATTGCTACAGGCATCGTGGTGTCACGCTCGTC
GTTTGGTATGGCTTCATTCAGCTCCGGTTCCCAACGATCAAGGCGAGTTACATGATCCCCCATGTTGTGC
AAAAAAGCGGTTAGCTCCTTCGGTCCTCCGATCGTTGTCAGAAGTAACTTGGCCGCAGTGTTATCACTCA
TGGTTATGGCAGCACTGCATAATTCTCTTACTGTCATGCCATCCGTAAGATGCTTTTCTGTGACTGGTGA
GTACTCAACCAAGTCATTCTGAGAATAGTGTATGCGGCGACCGAGTTGCTCTTGCCCGGCGTCAATACGG
GATAATACCGCGCCACATAGCAGAACTTTAAAAGTGCTCATCATTGGAAAACGTTCTTCGGGGCGAAAAC
TCTCAAGGATCTTACCGCTGTTGAGATCCAGTTCGATGTAACCCACTCGTGCACCCAACTGATCTTCAGC
ATCTTTTACTTTCACCAGCGTTTCTGGGTGAGCAAAAACAGGAAGGCAAAATGCCGCAAAAAAGGGAATA
AGGGCGACACGGAAATGTTGAATACTCATACTCTTCCTTTTTCAATATTATTGAAGCATTTATCAGGGTT
ATTGTCTCATGAGCGGATACATATTTGAATGTATTTAGAAAAATAAACAAATAGGGGTTCCGCGCACATT
TCCCCGAAAAGTGCCACCTG
[34 nt withheld, positions 5271-5304]
A
[89 nt withheld, positions 5306-5394]
C
[91 nt withheld, positions 5396-5486]
A
[49 nt withheld, positions 5488-5536]
CCTTTGACGTTGGAGTCCACGTTCTTT
[37 nt withheld, positions 5564-5600]
ACCCTATCTCGGTCTATTCTTTTGATTTATAAGGGATTTTGCCGATTTCGGCCTATTGGTTAAAAAATGA
GCTGATTTAACAAAAATTTAACGCGAATTTTAACAAAATATTAACGCTTACAATTTCCATTCGCCATTCA
GGCTGCGCAACTGTTGGGAAGGGCGATCGGTGCGGGCCTCTTCGCTATTACGCCAGCTGGCGAAAGGGGG
ATGTGCTGCAAGGCGATTAAGTTGGGTAACGCCAGGGTTTTCCCAGTCACGACGTTGTAAAACGACGGCC
AGTGAGCGCGCGTAATACGACTCACTATAGGGCGAATTGGAGCTCGGATCCCTATACAGTTGAAGTCGGA
AGTTTACATACACTTAAGTTGGAGTCATTAAAACTCGTTTTTCAACTACTCCACAAATTTCTTGTTAACA
AACAATAGTTTTGGCAAGTCAGTTAGGACATCTACTTTGTGCATGACACAAGTCATTTTTCCAACAATTG
TTTACAGACAGATTATTTCACTTATAATTCACTGTATCACAATTCCAGTGGGTCAGAAGTTTACATACAC
TAAGTTGACTGTGCCTTTAAACAGCTTGGAAAATTCCAGAAAATGATGTCATGGCTTTAGAAGCTAGATC
TGGCCATCTAGAGCGGCCGCGCGCACTAGTGAATTCCATGGATATCAAGCTTATCGATACCGTCGACCTC
